>Addgene plasmid #110868 | pLenti-BE3RA-P2A-GFP-PGK-Puro | depositor full sequence | sequence record 208420 | Full Sequence
TTAATGTAGTCTTATGCAATACTCTTGTAGTCTTGCAACATGGTAACGATGAGTTAGCAACATGCCTTAC
AAGGAGAGAAAAAGCACCGTGCATGCCGATTGGTGGAAGTAAGGTGGTACGATCGTGCCTTATTAGGAAG
GCAACAGACGGGTCTGACATGGATTGGACGAACCACTGAATTGCCGCATTGCAGAGATATTGTATTTAAG
TGCCTAGCTCGATACATAAACGGGTCTCTCTGGTTAGACCAGATCTGAGCCTGGGAGCTCTCTGGCTAAC
TAGGGAACCCACTGCTTAAGCCTCAATAAAGCTTGCCTTGAGTGCTTCAAGTAGTGTGTGCCCGTCTGTT
GTGTGACTCTGGTAACTAGAGATCCCTCAGACCCTTTTAGTCAGTGTGGAAAATCTCTAGCAGTGGCGCC
CGAACAGGGACTTGAAAGCGAAAGGGAAACCAGAGGAGCTCTCTCGACGCAGGACTCGGCTTGCTGAAGC
GCGCACGGCAAGAGGCGAGGGGCGGCGACTGGTGAGTACGCCAAAAATTTTGACTAGCGGAGGCTAGAAG
GAGAGAGATGGGTGCGAGAGCGTCAGTATTAAGCGGGGGAGAATTAGATCGCGATGGGAAAAAATTCGGT
TAAGGCCAGGGGGAAAGAAAAAATATAAATTAAAACATATAGTATGGGCAAGCAGGGAGCTAGAACGATT
CGCAGTTAATCCTGGCCTGTTAGAAACATCAGAAGGCTGTAGACAAATACTGGGACAGCTACAACCATCC
CTTCAGACAGGATCAGAAGAACTTAGATCATTATATAATACAGTAGCAACCCTCTATTGTGTGCATCAAA
GGATAGAGATAAAAGACACCAAGGAAGCTTTAGACAAGATAGAGGAAGAGCAAAACAAAAGTAAGACCAC
CGCACAGCAAGCGGCCGCTGATCTTCAGACCTGGAGGAGGAGATATGAGGGACAATTGGAGAAGTGAATT
ATATAAATATAAAGTAGTAAAAATTGAACCATTAGGAGTAGCACCCACCAAGGCAAAGAGAAGAGTGGTG
CAGAGAGAAAAAAGAGCAGTGGGAATAGGAGCTTTGTTCCTTGGGTTCTTGGGAGCAGCAGGAAGCACTA
TGGGCGCAGCGTCAATGACGCTGACGGTACAGGCCAGACAATTATTGTCTGGTATAGTGCAGCAGCAGAA
CAATTTGCTGAGGGCTATTGAGGCGCAACAGCATCTGTTGCAACTCACAGTCTGGGGCATCAAGCAGCTC
CAGGCAAGAATCCTGGCTGTGGAAAGATACCTAAAGGATCAACAGCTCCTGGGGATTTGGGGTTGCTCTG
GAAAACTCATTTGCACCACTGCTGTGCCTTGGAATGCTAGTTGGAGTAATAAATCTCTGGAACAGATTTG
GAATCACACGACCTGGATGGAGTGGGACAGAGAAATTAACAATTACACAAGCTTAATACACTCCTTAATT
GAAGAATCGCAAAACCAGCAAGAAAAGAATGAACAAGAATTATTGGAATTAGATAAATGGGCAAGTTTGT
GGAATTGGTTTAACATAACAAATTGGCTGTGGTATATAAAATTATTCATAATGATAGTAGGAGGCTTGGT
AGGTTTAAGAATAGTTTTTGCTGTACTTTCTATAGTGAATAGAGTTAGGCAGGGATATTCACCATTATCG
TTTCAGACCCACCTCCCAACCCCGAGGGGACCCAGACCACAATTTTAAAAGAAAAGGGGGGATTGGGGGG
TACAGTGCAGGGGAAAGAATAGTAGACATAATAGCAACAGACATACAAACTAAAGAATTACAAAAACAAA
TTACAAAAATTCAAAATTTTCGGGTTTATTACAGGGACAGCAGAGATCCACTTTGGCGCCGGCTCGAGTG
GCTCCGGTGCCCGTCAGTGGGCAGAGCGCACATCGCCCACAGTCCCCGAGAAGTTGGGGGGAGGGGTCGG
CAATTGAACCGGTGCCTAGAGAAGGTGGCGCGGGGTAAACTGGGAAAGTGATGTCGTGTACTGGCTCCGC
CTTTTTCCCGAGGGTGGGGGAGAACCGTATATAAGTGCAGTAGTCGCCGTGAACGTTCTTTTTCGCAACG
GGTTTGCCGCCAGAACACAGGTGTCGTGACGCGGGATCCGCCACCATGAGCTCAGAGACTGGCCCAGTGG
CTGTGGACCCCACATTGAGACGGCGGATCGAGCCCCATGAGTTTGAGGTATTCTTCGATCCGAGAGAGCT
CCGCAAGGAGACCTGCCTGCTTTACGAAATTAATTGGGGGGGCCGGCACTCCATTTGGCGACATACATCA
CAGAACACTAACAAGCACGTCGAAGTCAACTTCATCGAGAAGTTCACGACAGAAAGATATTTCTGTCCGA
ACACAAGGTGCAGCATTACCTGGTTTCTCAGCTGGAGCCCATGCGGCGAATGTAGTAGGGCCATCACTGA
ATTCCTGTCAAGGTATCCCCACGTCACTCTGTTTATTTACATCGCAAGGCTGTACCACCACGCTGACCCC
CGCAATCGACAAGGCCTGCGGGATTTGATCTCTTCAGGTGTGACTATCCAAATTATGACTGAGCAGGAGT
CAGGATACTGCTGGAGAAACTTTGTGAATTATAGCCCGAGTAATGAAGCCCACTGGCCTAGGTATCCCCA
TCTGTGGGTACGACTGTACGTTCTTGAACTGTACTGCATCATACTGGGCCTGCCTCCTTGTCTCAACATT
CTGAGAAGGAAGCAGCCACAGCTGACATTCTTTACCATCGCTCTTCAGTCTTGTCATTACCAGCGACTGC
CCCCACACATTCTCTGGGCCACCGGGTTGAAAAGCGGCAGCGAGACTCCCGGGACCTCAGAGTCCGCCAC
ACCCGAAAGTGACAAGAAGTACAGCATCGGCCTGGCCATCGGCACCAACTCTGTGGGCTGGGCCGTGATC
ACCGACGAGTACAAGGTGCCCAGCAAGAAATTCAAGGTGCTGGGCAACACCGACCGGCACAGCATCAAGA
AGAACCTGATCGGAGCCCTGCTGTTCGACAGCGGCGAAACAGCCGAGGCCACCCGGCTGAAGAGAACCGC
CAGAAGAAGATACACCAGACGGAAGAACCGGATCTGCTATCTGCAAGAGATCTTCAGCAACGAGATGGCC
AAGGTGGACGACAGCTTCTTCCACAGACTGGAAGAGTCCTTCCTGGTGGAAGAGGATAAGAAGCACGAGC
GGCACCCCATCTTCGGCAACATCGTGGACGAGGTGGCCTACCACGAGAAGTACCCCACCATCTACCACCT
GAGAAAGAAACTGGTGGACAGCACCGACAAGGCCGACCTGCGGCTGATCTATCTGGCCCTGGCCCACATG
ATCAAGTTCCGGGGCCACTTCCTGATCGAGGGCGACCTGAACCCCGACAACAGCGACGTGGACAAGCTGT
TCATCCAGCTGGTGCAGACCTACAACCAGCTGTTCGAGGAAAACCCCATCAACGCCAGCGGCGTGGACGC
CAAGGCCATCCTGTCTGCCAGACTGAGCAAGAGCAGACGGCTGGAAAATCTGATCGCCCAGCTGCCCGGC
GAGAAGAAGAATGGCCTGTTCGGCAACCTGATTGCCCTGAGCCTGGGCCTGACCCCCAACTTCAAGAGCA
ACTTCGACCTGGCCGAGGATGCCAAACTGCAGCTGAGCAAGGACACCTACGACGACGACCTGGACAACCT
GCTGGCCCAGATCGGCGACCAGTACGCCGACCTGTTTCTGGCCGCCAAGAACCTGTCCGACGCCATCCTG
CTGAGCGACATCCTGAGAGTGAACACCGAGATCACCAAGGCCCCCCTGAGCGCCTCTATGATCAAGAGAT
ACGACGAGCACCACCAGGACCTGACCCTGCTGAAAGCTCTCGTGCGGCAGCAGCTGCCTGAGAAGTACAA
AGAGATTTTCTTCGACCAGAGCAAGAACGGCTACGCCGGCTACATTGACGGCGGAGCCAGCCAGGAAGAG
TTCTACAAGTTCATCAAGCCCATCCTGGAAAAGATGGACGGCACCGAGGAACTGCTCGTGAAGCTGAACA
GAGAGGACCTGCTGCGGAAGCAGCGGACCTTCGACAACGGCAGCATCCCCCACCAGATCCACCTGGGAGA
GCTGCACGCCATTCTGCGGCGGCAGGAAGATTTTTACCCATTCCTGAAGGACAACCGGGAAAAGATCGAG
AAGATCCTGACCTTCCGCATCCCCTACTACGTGGGCCCTCTGGCCAGGGGAAACAGCAGATTCGCCTGGA
TGACCAGAAAGAGCGAGGAAACCATCACCCCCTGGAACTTCGAGGAAGTGGTGGACAAGGGCGCTTCCGC
CCAGAGCTTCATCGAGCGGATGACCAACTTCGATAAGAACCTGCCCAACGAGAAGGTGCTGCCCAAGCAC
AGCCTGCTGTACGAGTACTTCACCGTGTATAACGAGCTGACCAAAGTGAAATACGTGACCGAGGGAATGA
GAAAGCCCGCCTTCCTGAGCGGCGAGCAGAAAAAGGCCATCGTGGACCTGCTGTTCAAGACCAACCGGAA
AGTGACCGTGAAGCAGCTGAAAGAGGACTACTTCAAGAAAATCGAGTGCTTCGACTCCGTGGAAATCTCC
GGCGTGGAAGATCGGTTCAACGCCTCCCTGGGCACATACCACGATCTGCTGAAAATTATCAAGGACAAGG
ACTTCCTGGACAATGAGGAAAACGAGGACATTCTGGAAGATATCGTGCTGACCCTGACACTGTTTGAGGA
CAGAGAGATGATCGAGGAACGGCTGAAAACCTATGCCCACCTGTTCGACGACAAAGTGATGAAGCAGCTG
AAGCGGCGGAGATACACCGGCTGGGGCAGGCTGAGCCGGAAGCTGATCAACGGCATCCGGGACAAGCAGT
CCGGCAAGACAATCCTGGATTTCCTGAAGTCCGACGGCTTCGCCAACAGAAACTTCATGCAGCTGATCCA
CGACGACAGCCTGACCTTTAAAGAGGACATCCAGAAAGCCCAGGTGTCCGGCCAGGGCGATAGCCTGCAC
GAGCACATTGCCAATCTGGCCGGCAGCCCCGCCATTAAGAAGGGCATCCTGCAGACAGTGAAGGTGGTGG
ACGAGCTCGTGAAAGTGATGGGCCGGCACAAGCCCGAGAACATCGTGATCGAAATGGCCAGAGAGAACCA
GACCACCCAGAAGGGACAGAAGAACAGCCGCGAGAGAATGAAGCGGATCGAAGAGGGCATCAAAGAGCTG
GGCAGCCAGATCCTGAAAGAACACCCCGTGGAAAACACCCAGCTGCAGAACGAGAAGCTGTACCTGTACT
ACCTGCAGAATGGGCGGGATATGTACGTGGACCAGGAACTGGACATCAACCGGCTGTCCGACTACGATGT
GGACCATATCGTGCCTCAGAGCTTTCTGAAGGACGACTCCATCGACAACAAGGTGCTGACCAGAAGCGAC
AAGAACCGGGGCAAGAGCGACAACGTGCCCTCCGAAGAGGTCGTGAAGAAGATGAAGAACTACTGGCGGC
AGCTGCTGAACGCCAAGCTGATTACCCAGAGAAAGTTCGACAATCTGACCAAGGCCGAGAGAGGCGGCCT
GAGCGAACTGGATAAGGCCGGCTTCATCAAGAGACAGCTGGTGGAAACCCGGCAGATCACAAAGCACGTG
GCACAGATCCTGGACTCCCGGATGAACACTAAGTACGACGAGAATGACAAGCTGATCCGGGAAGTGAAAG
TGATCACCCTGAAGTCCAAGCTGGTGTCCGATTTCCGGAAGGATTTCCAGTTTTACAAAGTGCGCGAGAT
CAACAACTACCACCACGCCCACGACGCCTACCTGAACGCCGTCGTGGGAACCGCCCTGATCAAAAAGTAC
CCTAAGCTGGAAAGCGAGTTCGTGTACGGCGACTACAAGGTGTACGACGTGCGGAAGATGATCGCCAAGA
GCGAGCAGGAAATCGGCAAGGCTACCGCCAAGTACTTCTTCTACAGCAACATCATGAACTTTTTCAAGAC
CGAGATTACCCTGGCCAACGGCGAGATCCGGAAGCGGCCTCTGATCGAGACAAACGGCGAAACCGGGGAG
ATCGTGTGGGATAAGGGCCGGGATTTTGCCACCGTGCGGAAAGTGCTGAGCATGCCCCAAGTGAATATCG
TGAAAAAGACCGAGGTGCAGACAGGCGGCTTCAGCAAAGAGTCTATCCTGCCCAAGAGGAACAGCGATAA
GCTGATCGCCAGAAAGAAGGACTGGGACCCTAAGAAGTACGGCGGCTTCGACAGCCCCACCGTGGCCTAT
TCTGTGCTGGTGGTGGCCAAAGTGGAAAAGGGCAAGTCCAAGAAACTGAAGAGTGTGAAAGAGCTGCTGG
GGATCACCATCATGGAAAGAAGCAGCTTCGAGAAGAATCCCATCGACTTTCTGGAAGCCAAGGGCTACAA
AGAAGTGAAAAAGGACCTGATCATCAAGCTGCCTAAGTACTCCCTGTTCGAGCTGGAAAACGGCCGGAAG
AGAATGCTGGCCTCTGCCGGCGAACTGCAGAAGGGAAACGAACTGGCCCTGCCCTCCAAATATGTGAACT
TCCTGTACCTGGCCAGCCACTATGAGAAGCTGAAGGGCTCCCCCGAGGATAATGAGCAGAAACAGCTGTT
TGTGGAACAGCACAAGCACTACCTGGACGAGATCATCGAGCAGATCAGCGAGTTCTCCAAGAGAGTGATC
CTGGCCGACGCTAATCTGGACAAAGTGCTGTCCGCCTACAACAAGCACCGGGATAAGCCCATCAGAGAGC
AGGCCGAGAATATCATCCACCTGTTTACCCTGACCAATCTGGGAGCCCCTGCCGCCTTCAAGTACTTTGA
CACCACCATCGACCGGAAGAGGTACACCAGCACCAAAGAGGTGCTGGACGCCACCCTGATCCACCAGAGC
ATCACCGGCCTGTACGAGACACGGATCGACCTGTCTCAGCTGGGAGGCGATTCAGGCGGATCTACTAATC
TGTCAGATATTATTGAAAAGGAGACCGGTAAGCAACTGGTTATCCAGGAATCCATCCTCATGCTCCCAGA
GGAGGTGGAAGAAGTCATTGGGAACAAGCCGGAAAGCGATATACTCGTGCACACCGCCTACGACGAGAGC
ACCGACGAGAATGTCATGCTTCTGACTAGCGACGCCCCTGAATACAAGCCTTGGGCTCTGGTCATACAGG
ATAGCAACGGTGAGAACAAGATTAAGATGCTCTCTGGTGGTTCTCCCAAGAAGAAGAGGAAAGTCGCTAG
CGGCAGCGGCGCCACCAACTTCAGCCTGCTGAAGCAGGCCGGCGACGTGGAGGAGAACCCCGGCCCCATG
GTGAGCAAGGGCGAGGAGCTGTTCACCGGGGTGGTGCCCATCCTGGTCGAGCTGGACGGCGACGTAAACG
GCCACAAGTTCAGCGTGTCTGGCGAGGGCGAGGGCGATGCCACCTACGGCAAGCTGACCCTGAAGTTCAT
CTGCACCACCGGCAAGCTGCCCGTGCCCTGGCCCACCCTCGTGACCACCCTGACCTACGGCGTGCAGTGC
TTCAGCCGCTACCCCGACCACATGAAGCAGCACGACTTCTTCAAGTCCGCCATGCCCGAAGGCTACGTCC
AGGAGCGCACCATCTTCTTCAAGGACGACGGCAACTACAAGACCCGCGCCGAGGTGAAGTTCGAGGGCGA
CACCCTGGTGAACCGCATCGAGCTGAAGGGCATCGACTTCAAGGAGGACGGCAACATCCTGGGGCACAAG
CTGGAGTACAACTACAACAGCCACAACGTCTATATCATGGCCGACAAGCAGAAGAACGGCATCAAGGCGA
ACTTCAAGATCCGCCACAACATCGAGGACGGCAGCGTGCAGCTCGCCGACCACTACCAGCAGAACACCCC
CATCGGCGACGGCCCCGTGCTGCTGCCCGACAACCACTACCTGAGCACCCAGTCCGCCCTGAGCAAAGAC
CCCAACGAGAAGCGCGATCACATGGTCCTGCTGGAGTTCGTGACCGCCGCCGGGATCACTCTCGGCATGG
ACGAGCTGTACAAGTAAACGCGTCTACCGGGTAGGGGAGGCGCTTTTCCCAAGGCAGTCTGGAGCATGCG
CTTTAGCAGCCCCGCTGGGCACTTGGCGCTACACAAGTGGCCTCTGGCCTCGCACACATTCCACATCCAC
CGGTAGGCGCCAACCGGCTCCGTTCTTTGGTGGCCCCTTCGCGCCACCTTCTACTCCTCCCCTAGTCAGG
AAGTTCCCCCCCGCCCCGCAGCTCGCGTCGTGCAGGACGTGACAAATGGAAGTAGCACGTCTCACTAGTC
TCGTGCAGATGGACAGCACCGCTGAGCAATGGAAGCGGGTAGGCCTTTGGGGCAGCGGCCAATAGCAGCT
TTGCTCCTTCGCTTTCTGGGCTCAGAGGCTGGGAAGGGGTGGGTCCGGGGGCGGGCTCAGGGGCGGGCTC
AGGGGCGGGGCGGGCGCCCGAAGGTCCTCCGGAGGCCCGGCATTCTGCACGCTTCAAAAGCGCACGTCTG
CCGCGCTGTTCTCCTCTTCCTCATCTCCGGGCCTTTCGACCTGCAGCCCAAGCTTACCATGACCGAGTAC
AAGCCCACGGTGCGCCTCGCCACCCGCGACGACGTCCCCAGGGCCGTACGCACCCTCGCCGCCGCGTTCG
CCGACTACCCCGCCACGCGCCACACCGTCGATCCGGACCGCCACATCGAGCGGGTCACCGAGCTGCAAGA
ACTCTTCCTCACGCGCGTCGGGCTCGACATCGGCAAGGTGTGGGTCGCGGACGACGGCGCCGCGGTGGCG
GTCTGGACCACGCCGGAGAGCGTCGAAGCGGGGGCGGTGTTCGCCGAGATCGGCCCGCGCATGGCCGAGT
TGAGCGGTTCCCGGCTGGCCGCGCAGCAACAGATGGAAGGCCTCCTGGCGCCGCACCGGCCCAAGGAGCC
CGCGTGGTTCCTGGCCACCGTCGGCGTCTCGCCCGACCACCAGGGCAAGGGTCTGGGCAGCGCCGTCGTG
CTCCCCGGAGTGGAGGCGGCCGAGCGCGCCGGGGTGCCCGCCTTCCTGGAGACCTCCGCGCCCCGCAACC
TCCCCTTCTACGAGCGGCTCGGCTTCACCGTCACCGCCGACGTCGAGGTGCCCGAAGGACCGCGCACCTG
GTGCATGACCCGCAAGCCCGGTGCCTGATTCTAGAAAGTCGACAATCAACCTCTGGATTACAAAATTTGT
GAAAGATTGACTGGTATTCTTAACTATGTTGCTCCTTTTACGCTATGTGGATACGCTGCTTTAATGCCTT
TGTATCATGCTATTGCTTCCCGTATGGCTTTCATTTTCTCCTCCTTGTATAAATCCTGGTTGCTGTCTCT
TTATGAGGAGTTGTGGCCCGTTGTCAGGCAACGTGGCGTGGTGTGCACTGTGTTTGCTGACGCAACCCCC
ACTGGTTGGGGCATTGCCACCACCTGTCAGCTCCTTTCCGGGACTTTCGCTTTCCCCCTCCCTATTGCCA
CGGCGGAACTCATCGCCGCCTGCCTTGCCCGCTGCTGGACAGGGGCTCGGCTGTTGGGCACTGACAATTC
CGTGGTGTTGTCGGGGAAATCATCGTCCTTTCCTTGGCTGCTCGCCTGTGTTGCCACCTGGATTCTGCGC
GGGACGTCCTTCTGCTACGTCCCTTCGGCCCTCAATCCAGCGGACCTTCCTTCCCGCGGCCTGCTGCCGG
CTCTGCGGCCTCTTCCGCGTCTTCGCCTTCGCCCTCAGACGAGTCGGATCTCCCTTTGGGCCGCCTCCCC
GCGTCGACTTTAAGACCAATGACTTACAAGGCAGCTGTAGATCTTAGCCACTTTTTAAAAGAAAAGGGGG
GACTGGAAGGGCTAATTCACTCCCAACGAAGACAAGATCTGCTTTTTGCTTGTACTGGGTCTCTCTGGTT
AGACCAGATCTGAGCCTGGGAGCTCTCTGGCTAACTAGGGAACCCACTGCTTAAGCCTCAATAAAGCTTG
CCTTGAGTGCTTCAAGTAGTGTGTGCCCGTCTGTTGTGTGACTCTGGTAACTAGAGATCCCTCAGACCCT
TTTAGTCAGTGTGGAAAATCTCTAGCAGTACGTATAGTAGTTCATGTCATCTTATTATTCAGTATTTATA
ACTTGCAAAGAAATGAATATCAGAGAGTGAGAGGAACTTGTTTATTGCAGCTTATAATGGTTACAAATAA
AGCAATAGCATCACAAATTTCACAAATAAAGCATTTTTTTCACTGCATTCTAGTTGTGGTTTGTCCAAAC
TCATCAATGTATCTTATCATGTCTGGCTCTAGCTATCCCGCCCCTAACTCCGCCCATCCCGCCCCTAACT
CCGCCCAGTTCCGCCCATTCTCCGCCCCATGGCTGACTAATTTTTTTTATTTATGCAGAGGCCGAGGCCG
CCTCGGCCTCTGAGCTATTCCAGAAGTAGTGAGGAGGCTTTTTTGGAGGCCTAGGGACGTACCCAATTCG
CCCTATAGTGAGTCGTATTACGCGCGCTCACTGGCCGTCGTTTTACAACGTCGTGACTGGGAAAACCCTG
GCGTTACCCAACTTAATCGCCTTGCAGCACATCCCCCTTTCGCCAGCTGGCGTAATAGCGAAGAGGCCCG
CACCGATCGCCCTTCCCAACAGTTGCGCAGCCTGAATGGCGAATGGG
[124 nt withheld, positions 10688-10811]
C
[91 nt withheld, positions 10813-10903]
A
[49 nt withheld, positions 10905-10953]
CCTTTGACGTTGGAGTCCACGTTCTTT
[37 nt withheld, positions 10981-11017]
ACCCTATCTCGGTCTATTCTTTTGATTTATAAGGGATTTTGCCGATTTCGGCCTATTGGTTAAAAAATGA
GCTGATTTAACAAAAATTTAACGCGAATTTTAACAAAATATTAACGCTTACAATTTAGGTGGCACTTTTC
GGGGAAATGTGCGCGGAACCCCTATTTGTTTATTTTTCTAAATACATTCAAATATGTATCCGCTCATGAG
ACAATAACCCTGATAAATGCTTCAATAATATTGAAAAAGGAAGAGTATGAGTATTCAACATTTCCGTGTC
GCCCTTATTCCCTTTTTTGCGGCATTTTGCCTTCCTGTTTTTGCTCACCCAGAAACGCTGGTGAAAGTAA
AAGATGCTGAAGATCAGTTGGGTGCACGAGTGGGTTACATCGAACTGGATCTCAACAGCGGTAAGATCCT
TGAGAGTTTTCGCCCCGAAGAACGTTTTCCAATGATGAGCACTTTTAAAGTTCTGCTATGTGGCGCGGTA
TTATCCCGTATTGACGCCGGGCAAGAGCAACTCGGTCGCCGCATACACTATTCTCAGAATGACTTGGTTG
AGTACTCACCAGTCACAGAAAAGCATCTTACGGATGGCATGACAGTAAGAGAATTATGCAGTGCTGCCAT
AACCATGAGTGATAACACTGCGGCCAACTTACTTCTGACAACGATCGGAGGACCGAAGGAGCTAACCGCT
TTTTTGCACAACATGGGGGATCATGTAACTCGCCTTGATCGTTGGGAACCGGAGCTGAATGAAGCCATAC
CAAACGACGAGCGTGACACCACGATGCCTGTAGCAATGGCAACAACGTTGCGCAAACTATTAACTGGCGA
ACTACTTACTCTAGCTTCCCGGCAACAATTAATAGACTGGATGGAGGCGGATAAAGTTGCAGGACCACTT
CTGCGCTCGGCCCTTCCGGCTGGCTGGTTTATTGCTGATAAATCTGGAGCCGGTGAGCGTGGGTCTCGCG
GTATCATTGCAGCACTGGGGCCAGATGGTAAGCCCTCCCGTATCGTAGTTATCTACACGACGGGGAGTCA
GGCAACTATGGATGAACGAAATAGACAGATCGCTGAGATAGGTGCCTCACTGATTAAGCATTGGTAACTG
TCAGACCAAGTTTACTCATATATACTTTAGATTGATTTAAAACTTCATTTTTAATTTAAAAGGATCTAGG
TGAAGATCCTTTTTGATAATCTCATGACCAAAATCCCTTAACGTGAGTTTTCGTTCCACTGAGCGTCAGA
CCCCGTAGAAAAGATCAAAGGATCTTCTTGAGATCCTTTTTTTCTGCGCGTAATCTGCTGCTTGCAAACA
AAAAAACCACCGCTACCAGCGGTGGTTTGTTTGCCGGATCAAGAGCTACCAACTCTTTTTCCGAAGGTAA
CTGGCTTCAGCAGAGCGCAGATACCAAATACTGTTCTTCTAGTGTAGCCGTAGTTAGGCCACCACTTCAA
GAACTCTGTAGCACCGCCTACATACCTCGCTCTGCTAATCCTGTTACCAGTGGCTGCTGCCAGTGGCGAT
AAGTCGTGTCTTACCGGGTTGGACTCAAGACGATAGTTACCGGATAAGGCGCAGCGGTCGGGCTGAACGG
GGGGTTCGTGCACACAGCCCAGCTTGGAGCGAACGACCTACACCGAACTGAGATACCTACAGCGTGAGCT
ATGAGAAAGCGCCACGCTTCCCGAAGGGAGAAAGGCGGACAGGTATCCGGTAAGCGGCAGGGTCGGAACA
GGAGAGCGCACGAGGGAGCTTCCAGGGGGAAACGCCTGGTATCTTTATAGTCCTGTCGGGTTTCGCCACC
TCTGACTTGAGCGTCGATTTTTGTGATGCTCGTCAGGGGGGCGGAGCCTATGGAAAAACGCCAGCAACGC
GGCCTTTTTACGGTTCCTGGCCTTTTGCTGGCCTTTTGCTCACATGTTCTTTCCTGCGTTATCCCCTGAT
TCTGTGGATAACCGTATTACCGCCTTTGAGTGAGCTGATACCGCTCGCCGCAGCCGAACGACCGAGCGCA
GCGAGTCAGTGAGCGAGGAAGCGGAAGAGCGCCCAATACGCAAACCGCCTCTCCCCGCGCGTTGGCCGAT
TCATTAATGCAGCTGGCACGACAGGTTTCCCGACTGGAAAGCGGGCAGTGAGCGCAACGCAATTAATGTG
AGTTAGCTCACTCATTAGGCACCCCAGGCTTTACACTTTATGCTTCCGGCTCGTATGTTGTGTGGAATTG
TGAGCGGATAACAATTTCACACAGGAAACAGCTATGACCATGATTACGCCAAGCGCGCAATTAACCCTCA
CTAAAGGGAACAAAAGCTGGAGCTGCAAGC
Features (pLannotate 1.2.2; 31 found; start..end, strand, type, name):
      5..231     +  promoter       RSV promoter: Rous sarcoma virus enhancer/promoter
    232..412     +  LTR            5' LTR (truncated): truncated 5' long terminal repeat (LTR) from HIV-1
    459..584     +  misc_feature   HIV-1 Ψ: packaging signal of human immunodeficiency virus type 1
    568..931     +  CDS            HIV-1 gag (fragment): gag protein from human immunodeficiency virus 1; gag
   1077..1310    +  misc_feature   RRE: The Rev response element (RRE) of HIV-1 allows for Rev-dependent mRNA export from the nucleus to the cytoplasm.
   1687..1713    +  CDS            Rev (fragment): human immunodeficiency virus 1 (HIV-1) Rev protein; rev; enhances nuclear export of unspliced and incompletely spliced viral mRNAs
   1723..1840    +  misc_feature   cPPT/CTS: central polypurine tract and central termination sequence of HIV-1
   1909..2120    +  promoter       EF-1α core promoter: core promoter for human elongation factor EF-1α
   2146..2832    +  CDS            Apobec1: ABEC1_RAT - Experimental evidence at protein level: Swiss-Prot protein existence level 1. Catalytic component of the apolipoprotein B mRNA editing enzyme complex which is responsible for the postranscriptional editing of a CAA codon for Gln to a UAA codon for stop in the APOB mRNA. May also play a role in the epigenetic regulation of gene expression by participating in DNA demethylation. From Rattus norvegicus (Rat).
   2833..2880    +  CDS            ABE(7.10) (fragment): adenine base editor comprising wild-type E. coli TadA fused to the evolved TadA*(7.10) mutant (Gaudelli et al., 2017)
   2881..6980    +  CDS            Cas9 (fragment): Cas9 (Csn1) endonuclease from the Streptococcus pyogenes Type II CRISPR/Cas system generates RNA-guided double strand breaks in DNA
   6994..7242    +  CDS            UGI: UNGI_BPPB2 - Experimental evidence at protein level: Swiss-Prot protein existence level 1. This protein binds specifically and reversibly to the host uracil-DNA glycosylase, preventing removal of uracil residues from PBS2 DNA by the host uracil-excision repair system. From Bacillus phage PBS2 (Bacteriophage PBS2).
   7348..8067    +  CDS            EGFP: the original enhanced GFP (Yang et al., 1996) mammalian codon-optimized
   8079..8578    +  promoter       PGK promoter: mouse phosphoglycerate kinase 1 promoter
   8599..9198    +  CDS            PuroR: puromycin N-acetyltransferase; pac from Streptomyces alboniger; confers resistance to puromycin
   9214..9802    +  misc_feature   WPRE: woodchuck hepatitis virus posttranscriptional regulatory element
   9853..9872    +  misc_feature   cPPT/CTS (fragment): central polypurine tract and central termination sequence of HIV-1
   9874..10107   +  LTR            3' LTR (ΔU3): self-inactivating 3' long terminal repeat (LTR) from HIV-1
  10185..10306   +  polyA_signal   SV40 poly(A) signal: SV40 polyadenylation signal
  10346..10481   +  rep_origin     SV40 ori: SV40 origin of replication
  10502..10520   -  promoter       T7 promoter: promoter for bacteriophage T7 RNA polymerase
  10528..10683   +  CDS            lacZα (fragment): LacZα fragment of β-galactosidase; lacZ fragment
  10688..11116   +  rep_origin     f1 ori (sequence partly withheld): f1 bacteriophage origin of replication; arrow indicates direction of (+) strand synthesis
  11169..11273   +  promoter       AmpR promoter: bla
  11274..12134   +  CDS            AmpR: β-lactamase; bla; confers resistance to ampicillin, carbenicillin, and related antibiotics
  12305..12893   +  rep_origin     ori: high-copy-number ColE1/pMB1/pBR322/pUC origin of replication
  13076..13168   +  CDS            lacI (fragment): lac repressor; lacI; The lac repressor binds to the lac operator to inhibit transcription in E. coli. This inhibition can be relieved by adding lactose or isopropyl-β-D-thiogalactopyranoside (IPTG).
  13181..13202   +  protein_bind   CAP binding site: CAP binding activates transcription in the presence of cAMP. E. coli catabolite activator protein
  13217..13247   +  promoter       lac promoter: promoter for the E. coli lac operon
  13251..13273   +  protein_bind   lac operator (fragment): The lac repressor binds to the lac operator to inhibit transcription in E. coli. This inhibition can be relieved by adding lactose or isopropyl-β-D-thiogalactopyranoside (IPTG). lac repressor encoded by lacI
  13316..13334   +  promoter       T3 promoter: promoter for bacteriophage T3 RNA polymerase
