>Addgene plasmid #110868 | pLenti-BE3RA-P2A-GFP-PGK-Puro | addgene full sequence | sequence record 212226 | Addgene NGS Result
GCAAGCTTAATGTAGTCTTATGCAATACTCTTGTAGTCTTGCAACATGGTAACGATGAGTTAGCAACATG
CCTTACAAGGAGAGAAAAAGCACCGTGCATGCCGATTGGTGGAAGTAAGGTGGTACGATCGTGCCTTATT
AGGAAGGCAACAGACGGGTCTGACATGGATTGGACGAACCACTGAATTGCCGCATTGCAGAGATATTGTA
TTTAAGTGCCTAGCTCGATACATAAACGGGTCTCTCTGGTTAGACCAGATCTGAGCCTGGGAGCTCTCTG
GCTAACTAGGGAACCCACTGCTTAAGCCTCAATAAAGCTTGCCTTGAGTGCTTCAAGTAGTGTGTGCCCG
TCTGTTGTGTGACTCTGGTAACTAGAGATCCCTCAGACCCTTTTAGTCAGTGTGGAAAATCTCTAGCAGT
GGCGCCCGAACAGGGACTTGAAAGCGAAAGGGAAACCAGAGGAGCTCTCTCGACGCAGGACTCGGCTTGC
TGAAGCGCGCACGGCAAGAGGCGAGGGGCGGCGACTGGTGAGTACGCCAAAAATTTTGACTAGCGGAGGC
TAGAAGGAGAGAGATGGGTGCGAGAGCGTCAGTATTAAGCGGGGGAGAATTAGATCGCGATGGGAAAAAA
TTCGGTTAAGGCCAGGGGGAAAGAAAAAATATAAATTAAAACATATAGTATGGGCAAGCAGGGAGCTAGA
ACGATTCGCAGTTAATCCTGGCCTGTTAGAAACATCAGAAGGCTGTAGACAAATACTGGGACAGCTACAA
CCATCCCTTCAGACAGGATCAGAAGAACTTAGATCATTATATAATACAGTAGCAACCCTCTATTGTGTGC
ATCAAAGGATAGAGATAAAAGACACCAAGGAAGCTTTAGACAAGATAGAGGAAGAGCAAAACAAAAGTAA
GACCACCGCACAGCAAGCGGCCGCTGATCTTCAGACCTGGAGGAGGAGATATGAGGGACAATTGGAGAAG
TGAATTATATAAATATAAAGTAGTAAAAATTGAACCATTAGGAGTAGCACCCACCAAGGCAAAGAGAAGA
GTGGTGCAGAGAGAAAAAAGAGCAGTGGGAATAGGAGCTTTGTTCCTTGGGTTCTTGGGAGCAGCAGGAA
GCACTATGGGCGCAGCGTCAATGACGCTGACGGTACAGGCCAGACAATTATTGTCTGGTATAGTGCAGCA
GCAGAACAATTTGCTGAGGGCTATTGAGGCGCAACAGCATCTGTTGCAACTCACAGTCTGGGGCATCAAG
CAGCTCCAGGCAAGAATCCTGGCTGTGGAAAGATACCTAAAGGATCAACAGCTCCTGGGGATTTGGGGTT
GCTCTGGAAAACTCATTTGCACCACTGCTGTGCCTTGGAATGCTAGTTGGAGTAATAAATCTCTGGAACA
GATTTGGAATCACACGACCTGGATGGAGTGGGACAGAGAAATTAACAATTACACAAGCTTAATACACTCC
TTAATTGAAGAATCGCAAAACCAGCAAGAAAAGAATGAACAAGAATTATTGGAATTAGATAAATGGGCAA
GTTTGTGGAATTGGTTTAACATAACAAATTGGCTGTGGTATATAAAATTATTCATAATGATAGTAGGAGG
CTTGGTAGGTTTAAGAATAGTTTTTGCTGTACTTTCTATAGTGAATAGAGTTAGGCAGGGATATTCACCA
TTATCGTTTCAGACCCACCTCCCAACCCCGAGGGGACCCAGACCACAATTTTAAAAGAAAAGGGGGGATT
GGGGGGTACAGTGCAGGGGAAAGAATAGTAGACATAATAGCAACAGACATACAAACTAAAGAATTACAAA
AACAAATTACAAAAATTCAAAATTTTCGGGTTTATTACAGGGACAGCAGAGATCCACTTTGGCGCCGGCT
CGAGTGGCTCCGGTGCCCGTCAGTGGGCAGAGCGCACATCGCCCACAGTCCCCGAGAAGTTGGGGGGAGG
GGTCGGCAATTGAACCGGTGCCTAGAGAAGGTGGCGCGGGGTAAACTGGGAAAGTGATGTCGTGTACTGG
CTCCGCCTTTTTCCCGAGGGTGGGGGAGAACCGTATATAAGTGCAGTAGTCGCCGTGAACGTTCTTTTTC
GCAACGGGTTTGCCGCCAGAACACAGGTGTCGTGACGCGGGATCCGCCACCATGAGCTCAGAGACTGGCC
CAGTGGCTGTGGACCCCACATTGAGACGGCGGATCGAGCCCCATGAGTTTGAGGTATTCTTCGATCCGAG
AGAGCTCCGCAAGGAGACCTGCCTGCTTTACGAAATTAATTGGGGGGGCCGGCACTCCATTTGGCGACAT
ACATCACAGAACACTAACAAGCACGTCGAAGTCAACTTCATCGAGAAGTTCACGACAGAAAGATATTTCT
GTCCGAACACAAGGTGCAGCATTACCTGGTTTCTCAGCTGGAGCCCATGCGGCGAATGTAGTAGGGCCAT
CACTGAATTCCTGTCAAGGTATCCCCACGTCACTCTGTTTATTTACATCGCAAGGCTGTACCACCACGCT
GACCCCCGCAATCGACAAGGCCTGCGGGATTTGATCTCTTCAGGTGTGACTATCCAAATTATGACTGAGC
AGGAGTCAGGATACTGCTGGAGAAACTTTGTGAATTATAGCCCGAGTAATGAAGCCCACTGGCCTAGGTA
TCCCCATCTGTGGGTACGACTGTACGTTCTTGAACTGTACTGCATCATACTGGGCCTGCCTCCTTGTCTC
AACATTCTGAGAAGGAAGCAGCCACAGCTGACATTCTTTACCATCGCTCTTCAGTCTTGTCATTACCAGC
GACTGCCCCCACACATTCTCTGGGCCACCGGGTTGAAAAGCGGCAGCGAGACTCCCGGGACCTCAGAGTC
CGCCACACCCGAAAGTGACAAGAAGTACAGCATCGGCCTGGCCATCGGCACCAACTCTGTGGGCTGGGCC
GTGATCACCGACGAGTACAAGGTGCCCAGCAAGAAATTCAAGGTGCTGGGCAACACCGACCGGCACAGCA
TCAAGAAGAACCTGATCGGAGCCCTGCTGTTCGACAGCGGCGAAACAGCCGAGGCCACCCGGCTGAAGAG
AACCGCCAGAAGAAGATACACCAGACGGAAGAACCGGATCTGCTATCTGCAAGAGATCTTCAGCAACGAG
ATGGCCAAGGTGGACGACAGCTTCTTCCACAGACTGGAAGAGTCCTTCCTGGTGGAAGAGGATAAGAAGC
ACGAGCGGCACCCCATCTTCGGCAACATCGTGGACGAGGTGGCCTACCACGAGAAGTACCCCACCATCTA
CCACCTGAGAAAGAAACTGGTGGACAGCACCGACAAGGCCGACCTGCGGCTGATCTATCTGGCCCTGGCC
CACATGATCAAGTTCCGGGGCCACTTCCTGATCGAGGGCGACCTGAACCCCGACAACAGCGACGTGGACA
AGCTGTTCATCCAGCTGGTGCAGACCTACAACCAGCTGTTCGAGGAAAACCCCATCAACGCCAGCGGCGT
GGACGCCAAGGCCATCCTGTCTGCCAGACTGAGCAAGAGCAGACGGCTGGAAAATCTGATCGCCCAGCTG
CCCGGCGAGAAGAAGAATGGCCTGTTCGGCAACCTGATTGCCCTGAGCCTGGGCCTGACCCCCAACTTCA
AGAGCAACTTCGACCTGGCCGAGGATGCCAAACTGCAGCTGAGCAAGGACACCTACGACGACGACCTGGA
CAACCTGCTGGCCCAGATCGGCGACCAGTACGCCGACCTGTTTCTGGCCGCCAAGAACCTGTCCGACGCC
ATCCTGCTGAGCGACATCCTGAGAGTGAACACCGAGATCACCAAGGCCCCCCTGAGCGCCTCTATGATCA
AGAGATACGACGAGCACCACCAGGACCTGACCCTGCTGAAAGCTCTCGTGCGGCAGCAGCTGCCTGAGAA
GTACAAAGAGATTTTCTTCGACCAGAGCAAGAACGGCTACGCCGGCTACATTGACGGCGGAGCCAGCCAG
GAAGAGTTCTACAAGTTCATCAAGCCCATCCTGGAAAAGATGGACGGCACCGAGGAACTGCTCGTGAAGC
TGAACAGAGAGGACCTGCTGCGGAAGCAGCGGACCTTCGACAACGGCAGCATCCCCCACCAGATCCACCT
GGGAGAGCTGCACGCCATTCTGCGGCGGCAGGAAGATTTTTACCCATTCCTGAAGGACAACCGGGAAAAG
ATCGAGAAGATCCTGACCTTCCGCATCCCCTACTACGTGGGCCCTCTGGCCAGGGGAAACAGCAGATTCG
CCTGGATGACCAGAAAGAGCGAGGAAACCATCACCCCCTGGAACTTCGAGGAAGTGGTGGACAAGGGCGC
TTCCGCCCAGAGCTTCATCGAGCGGATGACCAACTTCGATAAGAACCTGCCCAACGAGAAGGTGCTGCCC
AAGCACAGCCTGCTGTACGAGTACTTCACCGTGTATAACGAGCTGACCAAAGTGAAATACGTGACCGAGG
GAATGAGAAAGCCCGCCTTCCTGAGCGGCGAGCAGAAAAAGGCCATCGTGGACCTGCTGTTCAAGACCAA
CCGGAAAGTGACCGTGAAGCAGCTGAAAGAGGACTACTTCAAGAAAATCGAGTGCTTCGACTCCGTGGAA
ATCTCCGGCGTGGAAGATCGGTTCAACGCCTCCCTGGGCACATACCACGATCTGCTGAAAATTATCAAGG
ACAAGGACTTCCTGGACAATGAGGAAAACGAGGACATTCTGGAAGATATCGTGCTGACCCTGACACTGTT
TGAGGACAGAGAGATGATCGAGGAACGGCTGAAAACCTATGCCCACCTGTTCGACGACAAAGTGATGAAG
CAGCTGAAGCGGCGGAGATACACCGGCTGGGGCAGGCTGAGCCGGAAGCTGATCAACGGCATCCGGGACA
AGCAGTCCGGCAAGACAATCCTGGATTTCCTGAAGTCCGACGGCTTCGCCAACAGAAACTTCATGCAGCT
GATCCACGACGACAGCCTGACCTTTAAAGAGGACATCCAGAAAGCCCAGGTGTCCGGCCAGGGCGATAGC
CTGCACGAGCACATTGCCAATCTGGCCGGCAGCCCCGCCATTAAGAAGGGCATCCTGCAGACAGTGAAGG
TGGTGGACGAGCTCGTGAAAGTGATGGGCCGGCACAAGCCCGAGAACATCGTGATCGAAATGGCCAGAGA
GAACCAGACCACCCAGAAGGGACAGAAGAACAGCCGCGAGAGAATGAAGCGGATCGAAGAGGGCATCAAA
GAGCTGGGCAGCCAGATCCTGAAAGAACACCCAGTGGAAAACACCCAGCTGCAGAACGAGAAGCTGTACC
TGTACTACCTGCAGAATGGGCGGGATATGTACGTGGACCAGGAACTGGACATCAACCGGCTGTCCGACTA
CGATGTGGACCATATCGTGCCTCAGAGCTTTCTGAAGGACGACTCCATCGACAACAAGGTGCTGACCAGA
AGCGACAAGAACCGGGGCAAGAGCGACAACGTGCCCTCCGAAGAGGTCGTGAAGAAGATGAAGAACTACT
GGCGGCAGCTGCTGAACGCCAAGCTGATTACCCAGAGAAAGTTCGACAATCTGACCAAGGCCGAGAGAGG
CGGCCTGAGCGAACTGGATAAGGCCGGCTTCATCAAGAGACAGCTGGTGGAAACCCGGCAGATCACAAAG
CACGTGGCACAGATCCTGGACTCCCGGATGAACACTAAGTACGACGAGAATGACAAGCTGATCCGGGAAG
TGAAAGTGATCACCCTGAAGTCCAAGCTGGTGTCCGATTTCCGGAAGGATTTCCAGTTTTACAAAGTGCG
CGAGATCAACAACTACCACCACGCCCACGACGCCTACCTGAACGCCGTCGTGGGAACCGCCCTGATCAAA
AAGTACCCTAAGCTGGAAAGCGAGTTCGTGTACGGCGACTACAAGGTGTACGACGTGCGGAAGATGATCG
CCAAGAGCGAGCAGGAAATCGGCAAGGCTACCGCCAAGTACTTCTTCTACAGCAACATCATGAACTTTTT
CAAGACCGAGATTACCCTGGCCAACGGCGAGATCCGGAAGCGGCCTCTGATCGAGACAAACGGCGAAACC
GGGGAGATCGTGTGGGATAAGGGCCGGGATTTTGCCACCGTGCGGAAAGTGCTGAGCATGCCCCAAGTGA
ATATCGTGAAAAAGACCGAGGTGCAGACAGGCGGCTTCAGCAAAGAGTCTATCCTGCCCAAGAGGAACAG
CGATAAGCTGATCGCCAGAAAGAAGGACTGGGACCCTAAGAAGTACGGCGGCTTCGACAGCCCCACCGTG
GCCTATTCTGTGCTGGTGGTGGCCAAAGTGGAAAAGGGCAAGTCCAAGAAACTGAAGAGTGTGAAAGAGC
TGCTGGGGATCACCATCATGGAAAGAAGCAGCTTCGAGAAGAATCCCATCGACTTTCTGGAAGCCAAGGG
CTACAAAGAAGTGAAAAAGGACCTGATCATCAAGCTGCCTAAGTACTCCCTGTTCGAGCTGGAAAACGGC
CGGAAGAGAATGCTGGCCTCTGCCGGCGAACTGCAGAAGGGAAACGAACTGGCCCTGCCCTCCAAATATG
TGAACTTCCTGTACCTGGCCAGCCACTATGAGAAGCTGAAGGGCTCCCCCGAGGATAATGAGCAGAAACA
GCTGTTTGTGGAACAGCACAAGCACTACCTGGACGAGATCATCGAGCAGATCAGCGAGTTCTCCAAGAGA
GTGATCCTGGCCGACGCTAATCTGGACAAAGTGCTGTCCGCCTACAACAAGCACCGGGATAAGCCCATCA
GAGAGCAGGCCGAGAATATCATCCACCTGTTTACCCTGACCAATCTGGGAGCCCCTGCCGCCTTCAAGTA
CTTTGACACCACCATCGACCGGAAGAGGTACACCAGCACCAAAGAGGTGCTGGACGCCACCCTGATCCAC
CAGAGCATCACCGGCCTGTACGAGACACGGATCGACCTGTCTCAGCTGGGAGGCGATTCAGGCGGATCTA
CTAATCTGTCAGATATTATTGAAAAGGAGACCGGTAAGCAACTGGTTATCCAGGAATCCATCCTCATGCT
CCCAGAGGAGGTGGAAGAAGTCATTGGGAACAAGCCGGAAAGCGATATACTCGTGCACACCGCCTACGAC
GAGAGCACCGACGAGAATGTCATGCTTCTGACTAGCGACGCCCCTGAATACAAGCCTTGGGCTCTGGTCA
TACAGGATAGCAACGGTGAGAACAAGATTAAGATGCTCTCTGGTGGTTCTCCCAAGAAGAAGAGGAAAGT
CGCTAGCGGCAGCGGCGCCACCAACTTCAGCCTGCTGAAGCAGGCCGGCGACGTGGAGGAGAACCCCGGC
CCCATGGTGAGCAAGGGCGAGGAGCTGTTCACCGGGGTGGTGCCCATCCTGGTCGAGCTGGACGGCGACG
TAAACGGCCACAAGTTCAGCGTGTCTGGCGAGGGCGAGGGCGATGCCACCTACGGCAAGCTGACCCTGAA
GTTCATCTGCACCACCGGCAAGCTGCCCGTGCCCTGGCCCACCCTCGTGACCACCCTGACCTACGGCGTG
CAGTGCTTCAGCCGCTACCCCGACCACATGAAGCAGCACGACTTCTTCAAGTCCGCCATGCCCGAAGGCT
ACGTCCAGGAGCGCACCATCTTCTTCAAGGACGACGGCAACTACAAGACCCGCGCCGAGGTGAAGTTCGA
GGGCGACACCCTGGTGAACCGCATCGAGCTGAAGGGCATCGACTTCAAGGAGGACGGCAACATCCTGGGG
CACAAGCTGGAGTACAACTACAACAGCCACAACGTCTATATCATGGCCGACAAGCAGAAGAACGGCATCA
AGGCGAACTTCAAGATCCGCCACAACATCGAGGACGGCAGCGTGCAGCTCGCCGACCACTACCAGCAGAA
CACCCCCATCGGCGACGGCCCCGTGCTGCTGCCCGACAACCACTACCTGAGCACCCAGTCCGCCCTGAGC
AAAGACCCCAACGAGAAGCGCGATCACATGGTCCTGCTGGAGTTCGTGACCGCCGCCGGGATCACTCTCG
GCATGGACGAGCTGTACAAGTAAACGCGTCTACCGGGTAGGGGAGGCGCTTTTCCCAAGGCAGTCTGGAG
CATGCGCTTTAGCAGCCCCGCTGGGCACTTGGCGCTACACAAGTGGCCTCTGGCCTCGCACACATTCCAC
ATCCACCGGTAGGCGCCAACCGGCTCCGTTCTTTGGTGGCCCCTTCGCGCCACCTTCTACTCCTCCCCTA
GTCAGGAAGTTCCCCCCCGCCCCGCAGCTCGCGTCGTGCAGGACGTGACAAATGGAAGTAGCACGTCTCA
CTAGTCTCGTGCAGATGGACAGCACCGCTGAGCAATGGAAGCGGGTAGGCCTTTGGGGCAGCGGCCAATA
GCAGCTTTGCTCCTTCGCTTTCTGGGCTCAGAGGCTGGGAAGGGGTGGGTCCGGGGGCGGGCTCAGGGGC
GGGCTCAGGGGCGGGGCGGGCGCCCGAAGGTCCTCCGGAGGCCCGGCATTCTGCACGCTTCAAAAGCGCA
CGTCTGCCGCGCTGTTCTCCTCTTCCTCATCTCCGGGCCTTTCGACCTGCAGCCCAAGCTTACCATGACC
GAGTACAAGCCCACGGTGCGCCTCGCCACCCGCGACGACGTCCCCAGGGCCGTACGCACCCTCGCCGCCG
CGTTCGCCGACTACCCCGCCACGCGCCACACCGTCGATCCGGACCGCCACATCGAGCGGGTCACCGAGCT
GCAAGAACTCTTCCTCACGCGCGTCGGGCTCGACATCGGCAAGGTGTGGGTCGCGGACGACGGCGCCGCG
GTGGCGGTCTGGACCACGCCGGAGAGCGTCGAAGCGGGGGCGGTGTTCGCCGAGATCGGCCCGCGCATGG
CCGAGTTGAGCGGTTCCCGGCTGGCCGCGCAGCAACAGATGGAAGGCCTCCTGGCGCCGCACCGGCCCAA
GGAGCCCGCGTGGTTCCTGGCCACCGTCGGCGTCTCGCCCGACCACCAGGGCAAGGGTCTGGGCAGCGCC
GTCGTGCTCCCCGGAGTGGAGGCGGCCGAGCGCGCCGGGGTGCCCGCCTTCCTGGAGACCTCCGCGCCCC
GCAACCTCCCCTTCTACGAGCGGCTCGGCTTCACCGTCACCGCCGACGTCGAGGTGCCCGAAGGACCGCG
CACCTGGTGCATGACCCGCAAGCCCGGTGCCTGATTCTAGAAAGTCGACAATCAACCTCTGGATTACAAA
ATTTGTGAAAGATTGACTGGTATTCTTAACTATGTTGCTCCTTTTACGCTATGTGGATACGCTGCTTTAA
TGCCTTTGTATCATGCTATTGCTTCCCGTATGGCTTTCATTTTCTCCTCCTTGTATAAATCCTGGTTGCT
GTCTCTTTATGAGGAGTTGTGGCCCGTTGTCAGGCAACGTGGCGTGGTGTGCACTGTGTTTGCTGACGCA
ACCCCCACTGGTTGGGGCATTGCCACCACCTGTCAGCTCCTTTCCGGGACTTTCGCTTTCCCCCTCCCTA
TTGCCACGGCGGAACTCATCGCCGCCTGCCTTGCCCGCTGCTGGACAGGGGCTCGGCTGTTGGGCACTGA
CAATTCCGTGGTGTTGTCGGGGAAATCATCGTCCTTTCCTTGGCTGCTCGCCTGTGTTGCCACCTGGATT
CTGCGCGGGACGTCCTTCTGCTACGTCCCTTCGGCCCTCAATCCAGCGGACCTTCCTTCCCGCGGCCTGC
TGCCGGCTCTGCGGCCTCTTCCGCGTCTTCGCCTTCGCCCTCAGACGAGTCGGATCTCCCTTTGGGCCGC
CTCCCCGCGTCGACTTTAAGACCAATGACTTACAAGGCAGCTGTAGATCTTAGCCACTTTTTAAAAGAAA
AGGGGGGACTGGAAGGGCTAATTCACTCCCAACGAAGACAAGATCTGCTTTTTGCTTGTACTGGGTCTCT
CTGGTTAGACCAGATCTGAGCCTGGGAGCTCTCTGGCTAACTAGGGAACCCACTGCTTAAGCCTCAATAA
AGCTTGCCTTGAGTGCTTCAAGTAGTGTGTGCCCGTCTGTTGTGTGACTCTGGTAACTAGAGATCCCTCA
GACCCTTTTAGTCAGTGTGGAAAATCTCTAGCAGTACGTATAGTAGTTCATGTCATCTTATTATTCAGTA
TTTATAACTTGCAAAGAAATGAATATCAGAGAGTGAGAGGAACTTGTTTATTGCAGCTTATAATGGTTAC
AAATAAAGCAATAGCATCACAAATTTCACAAATAAAGCATTTTTTTCACTGCATTCTAGTTGTGGTTTGT
CCAAACTCATCAATGTATCTTATCATGTCTGGCTCTAGCTATCCCGCCCCTAACTCCGCCCATCCCGCCC
CTAACTCCGCCCAGTTCCGCCCATTCTCCGCCCCATGGCTGACTAATTTTTTTTATTTATGCAGAGGCCG
AGGCCGCCTCGGCCTCTGAGCTATTCCAGAAGTAGTGAGGAGGCTTTTTTGGAGGCCTAGGGACGTACCC
AATTCGCCCTATAGTGAGTCGTATTACGCGCGCTCACTGGCCGTCGTTTTACAACGTCGTGACTGGGAAA
ACCCTGGCGTTACCCAACTTAATCGCCTTGCAGCACATCCCCCTTTCGCCAGCTGGCGTAATAGCGAAGA
GGCCCGCACCGATCGCCCTTCCCAACAGTTGCGCAGCCTGAATGGCGAATGGG
[124 nt withheld, positions 10694-10817]
C
[91 nt withheld, positions 10819-10909]
A
[49 nt withheld, positions 10911-10959]
CCTTTGACGTTGGAGTCCACGTTCTTT
[37 nt withheld, positions 10987-11023]
ACCCTATCTCGGTCTATTCTTTTGATTTATAAGGGATTTTGCCGATTTCGGCCTATTGGTTAAAAAATGA
GCTGATTTAACAAAAATTTAACGCGAATTTTAACAAAATATTAACGCTTACAATTTAGGTGGCACTTTTC
GGGGAAATGTGCGCGGAACCCCTATTTGTTTATTTTTCTAAATACATTCAAATATGTATCCGCTCATGAG
ACAATAACCCTGATAAATGCTTCAATAATATTGAAAAAGGAAGAGTATGAGTATTCAACATTTCCGTGTC
GCCCTTATTCCCTTTTTTGCGGCATTTTGCCTTCCTGTTTTTGCTCACCCAGAAACGCTGGTGAAAGTAA
AAGATGCTGAAGATCAGTTGGGTGCACGAGTGGGTTACATCGAACTGGATCTCAACAGCGGTAAGATCCT
TGAGAGTTTTCGCCCCGAAGAACGTTTTCCAATGATGAGCACTTTTAAAGTTCTGCTATGTGGCGCGGTA
TTATCCCGTATTGACGCCGGGCAAGAGCAACTCGGTCGCCGCATACACTATTCTCAGAATGACTTGGTTG
AGTACTCACCAGTCACAGAAAAGCATCTTACGGATGGCATGACAGTAAGAGAATTATGCAGTGCTGCCAT
AACCATGAGTGATAACACTGCGGCCAACTTACTTCTGACAACGATCGGAGGACCGAAGGAGCTAACCGCT
TTTTTGCACAACATGGGGGATCATGTAACTCGCCTTGATCGTTGGGAACCGGAGCTGAATGAAGCCATAC
CAAACGACGAGCGTGACACCACGATGCCTGTAGCAATGGCAACAACGTTGCGCAAACTATTAACTGGCGA
ACTACTTACTCTAGCTTCCCGGCAACAATTAATAGACTGGATGGAGGCGGATAAAGTTGCAGGACCACTT
CTGCGCTCGGCCCTTCCGGCTGGCTGGTTTATTGCTGATAAATCTGGAGCCGGTGAGCGTGGGTCTCGCG
GTATCATTGCAGCACTGGGGCCAGATGGTAAGCCCTCCCGTATCGTAGTTATCTACACGACGGGGAGTCA
GGCAACTATGGATGAACGAAATAGACAGATCGCTGAGATAGGTGCCTCACTGATTAAGCATTGGTAACTG
TCAGACCAAGTTTACTCATATATACTTTAGATTGATTTAAAACTTCATTTTTAATTTAAAAGGATCTAGG
TGAAGATCCTTTTTGATAATCTCATGACCAAAATCCCTTAACGTGAGTTTTCGTTCCACTGAGCGTCAGA
CCCCGTAGAAAAGATCAAAGGATCTTCTTGAGATCCTTTTTTTCTGCGCGTAATCTGCTGCTTGCAAACA
AAAAAACCACCGCTACCAGCGGTGGTTTGTTTGCCGGATCAAGAGCTACCAACTCTTTTTCCGAAGGTAA
CTGGCTTCAGCAGAGCGCAGATACCAAATACTGTTCTTCTAGTGTAGCCGTAGTTAGGCCACCACTTCAA
GAACTCTGTAGCACCGCCTACATACCTCGCTCTGCTAATCCTGTTACCAGTGGCTGCTGCCAGTGGCGAT
AAGTCGTGTCTTACCGGGTTGGACTCAAGACGATAGTTACCGGATAAGGCGCAGCGGTCGGGCTGAACGG
GGGGTTCGTGCACACAGCCCAGCTTGGAGCGAACGACCTACACCGAACTGAGATACCTACAGCGTGAGCT
ATGAGAAAGCGCCACGCTTCCCGAAGGGAGAAAGGCGGACAGGTATCCGGTAAGCGGCAGGGTCGGAACA
GGAGAGCGCACGAGGGAGCTTCCAGGGGGAAACGCCTGGTATCTTTATAGTCCTGTCGGGTTTCGCCACC
TCTGACTTGAGCGTCGATTTTTGTGATGCTCGTCAGGGGGGCGGAGCCTATGGAAAAACGCCAGCAACGC
GGCCTTTTTACGGTTCCTGGCCTTTTGCTGGCCTTTTGCTCACATGTTCTTTCCTGCGTTATCCCCTGAT
TCTGTGGATAACCGTATTACCGCCTTTGAGTGAGCTGATACCGCTCGCCGCAGCCGAACGACCGAGCGCA
GCGAGTCAGTGAGCGAGGAAGCGGAAGAGCGCCCAATACGCAAACCGCCTCTCCCCGCGCGTTGGCCGAT
TCATTAATGCAGCTGGCACGACAGGTTTCCCGACTGGAAAGCGGGCAGTGAGCGCAACGCAATTAATGTG
AGTTAGCTCACTCATTAGGCACCCCAGGCTTTACACTTTATGCTTCCGGCTCGTATGTTGTGTGGAATTG
TGAGCGGATAACAATTTCACACAGGAAACAGCTATGACCATGATTACGCCAAGCGCGCAATTAACCCTCA
CTAAAGGGAACAAAAGCTGGAGCT
Features (pLannotate 1.2.2; 31 found; start..end, strand, type, name):
     11..237     +  promoter       RSV promoter: Rous sarcoma virus enhancer/promoter
    238..418     +  LTR            5' LTR (truncated): truncated 5' long terminal repeat (LTR) from HIV-1
    465..590     +  misc_feature   HIV-1 Ψ: packaging signal of human immunodeficiency virus type 1
    574..937     +  CDS            HIV-1 gag (fragment): gag protein from human immunodeficiency virus 1; gag
   1083..1316    +  misc_feature   RRE: The Rev response element (RRE) of HIV-1 allows for Rev-dependent mRNA export from the nucleus to the cytoplasm.
   1693..1719    +  CDS            Rev (fragment): human immunodeficiency virus 1 (HIV-1) Rev protein; rev; enhances nuclear export of unspliced and incompletely spliced viral mRNAs
   1729..1846    +  misc_feature   cPPT/CTS: central polypurine tract and central termination sequence of HIV-1
   1915..2126    +  promoter       EF-1α core promoter: core promoter for human elongation factor EF-1α
   2152..2838    +  CDS            Apobec1: ABEC1_RAT - Experimental evidence at protein level: Swiss-Prot protein existence level 1. Catalytic component of the apolipoprotein B mRNA editing enzyme complex which is responsible for the postranscriptional editing of a CAA codon for Gln to a UAA codon for stop in the APOB mRNA. May also play a role in the epigenetic regulation of gene expression by participating in DNA demethylation. From Rattus norvegicus (Rat).
   2839..2886    +  CDS            ABE(7.10) (fragment): adenine base editor comprising wild-type E. coli TadA fused to the evolved TadA*(7.10) mutant (Gaudelli et al., 2017)
   2887..6986    +  CDS            Cas9 (fragment): Cas9 (Csn1) endonuclease from the Streptococcus pyogenes Type II CRISPR/Cas system generates RNA-guided double strand breaks in DNA
   7000..7248    +  CDS            UGI: UNGI_BPPB2 - Experimental evidence at protein level: Swiss-Prot protein existence level 1. This protein binds specifically and reversibly to the host uracil-DNA glycosylase, preventing removal of uracil residues from PBS2 DNA by the host uracil-excision repair system. From Bacillus phage PBS2 (Bacteriophage PBS2).
   7354..8073    +  CDS            EGFP: the original enhanced GFP (Yang et al., 1996) mammalian codon-optimized
   8085..8584    +  promoter       PGK promoter: mouse phosphoglycerate kinase 1 promoter
   8605..9204    +  CDS            PuroR: puromycin N-acetyltransferase; pac from Streptomyces alboniger; confers resistance to puromycin
   9220..9808    +  misc_feature   WPRE: woodchuck hepatitis virus posttranscriptional regulatory element
   9859..9878    +  misc_feature   cPPT/CTS (fragment): central polypurine tract and central termination sequence of HIV-1
   9880..10113   +  LTR            3' LTR (ΔU3): self-inactivating 3' long terminal repeat (LTR) from HIV-1
  10191..10312   +  polyA_signal   SV40 poly(A) signal: SV40 polyadenylation signal
  10352..10487   +  rep_origin     SV40 ori: SV40 origin of replication
  10508..10526   -  promoter       T7 promoter: promoter for bacteriophage T7 RNA polymerase
  10534..10689   +  CDS            lacZα (fragment): LacZα fragment of β-galactosidase; lacZ fragment
  10694..11122   +  rep_origin     f1 ori (sequence partly withheld): f1 bacteriophage origin of replication; arrow indicates direction of (+) strand synthesis
  11175..11279   +  promoter       AmpR promoter: bla
  11280..12140   +  CDS            AmpR: β-lactamase; bla; confers resistance to ampicillin, carbenicillin, and related antibiotics
  12311..12899   +  rep_origin     ori: high-copy-number ColE1/pMB1/pBR322/pUC origin of replication
  13082..13174   +  CDS            lacI (fragment): lac repressor; lacI; The lac repressor binds to the lac operator to inhibit transcription in E. coli. This inhibition can be relieved by adding lactose or isopropyl-β-D-thiogalactopyranoside (IPTG).
  13187..13208   +  protein_bind   CAP binding site: CAP binding activates transcription in the presence of cAMP. E. coli catabolite activator protein
  13223..13253   +  promoter       lac promoter: promoter for the E. coli lac operon
  13257..13279   +  protein_bind   lac operator (fragment): The lac repressor binds to the lac operator to inhibit transcription in E. coli. This inhibition can be relieved by adding lactose or isopropyl-β-D-thiogalactopyranoside (IPTG). lac repressor encoded by lacI
  13322..13340   +  promoter       T3 promoter: promoter for bacteriophage T3 RNA polymerase
