[The description below was written by a language model from this plasmid's Addgene catalogue record and pLannotate feature annotations shown in this document.]
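Description:
pLenti-BE3RA-P2A-GFP-PGK-Puro is a lentiviral transfer plasmid of about 13.4 kb, adapted from lentiCRISPRv1, for constitutive expression of a codon-optimized cytosine base editor in mammalian cells. The viral cassette has a third-generation, self-inactivating layout. An RSV promoter drives a truncated HIV-1 5' LTR, followed by the Ψ packaging signal with a gag fragment, the Rev response element and the cPPT/CTS. A WPRE and a ΔU3 3' LTR close the cassette, with an SV40 poly(A) signal and SV40 ori downstream. The bacterial portion carries a ColE1/pUC-type origin, an f1 ori, ampicillin resistance and residual lac/T7/T3 cloning-vector elements. The catalogue nevertheless lists the plasmid as low copy, propagated in a recombination-deficient strain, as is common for LTR-containing vectors.

The payload is BE3RA, a synthetic fusion transcribed from the short EF-1α core promoter (EF1s). It consists of rat APOBEC1 cytidine deaminase, a short linker, Streptococcus pyogenes Cas9 carrying the D10A mutation (which makes it a nickase) and the phage PBS2 uracil glycosylase inhibitor (UGI). The linker is matched by the annotation software to an ABE fragment, most likely because of shared linker sequence. APOBEC1 deaminates cytosines at a guide-directed site, and UGI blocks uracil excision, favouring C-to-T conversion. According to the plasmid name, a P2A peptide links the editor to EGFP, so fluorescence reports editor expression; the P2A itself is not annotated in the feature tables. A separate mouse PGK promoter drives puromycin N-acetyltransferase for selection of transduced cells. No sgRNA cassette is annotated, so guides would have to be supplied separately. The depositor and sequenced records show the same features, offset by six bases.
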