Addgene plasmid #110868: pLenti-BE3RA-P2A-GFP-PGK-Puro
Purpose: Lentiviral vector for constitutive expression of BE3RA-P2A-GFP in mammalian cells (codon optimized)
Depositing lab: Lukas Dow. Depositing organization: Cornell University. Publication: Optimized base editors enable efficient editing in cells, organoids and mice. Zafra MP, Schatoff EM, Katti A, Foronda M, Breinig M, Schweitzer AY, Simon A, Han T, Goswami S, Montgomery E, Thibado J, Kastenhuber ER, Sanchez-Rivera FJ, Shi J, Vakoc CR, Lowe SW, Tschaharganeh DF, Dow LE. Nat Biotechnol. 2018 Jul 3. pii: nbt.4194. doi: 10.1038/nbt.4194. PubMed 29969439.
Backbone
  Vector backbone: Adapted from lentiCRISPRv1
  Backbone size w/o insert (bp): 6054
  Vector type: Lentiviral
  Selectable markers: Puromycin ; GFP
Growth in bacteria
  Bacterial resistance: Ampicillin, 100 μg/mL
  Growth temperature: 30°C
  Growth strain: NEB Stable
  Copy number: Low Copy
Gene/Insert
  Gene/Insert name: BE3RA (alt name: RA)
  Species: Synthetic
  Insert size (bp): 5130
  Mutation: D10A
  Promoter: EF1s
  Cloning method: Gibson Cloning
  Sequencing primers: 5′ TAAGTGCAGTAGTCGCCGTG; 3′ TTAAGAATACCAGTCAATCTTTC
Terms and licenses: Academic/Nonprofit Terms; Industry Terms: Not Available to Industry
How to cite: pLenti-BE3RA-P2A-GFP-PGK-Puro was a gift from Lukas Dow (Addgene plasmid # 110868 ; http://n2t.net/addgene:110868 ; RRID:Addgene_110868)
